>Addgene plasmid #29228 | pEMS1433 | addgene partial sequence | sequence record 39611 | EGFP-N 5'-CGTCGCCGTCCAGCTCGACCAG-3'
TTGCTCACCATGGTGGCGGAAGTTCCTATACCTTTTGAAGAATAGGAACTTCGGCGCGCCACGCGTTCCT
GCAGTGCACTGAAATGCAGAATTCACCCTCCTAGGGTCGTCCTCCCTGCTAGCCAGCTCTTCTCTGCCAA
TCAACTGGAGAAATCTTTCAAACCCTTCATATCTCTGTTCCTTGTTTGCCTCAAGTCAGTAATCCAATAG
ATAAAGAGGTTGCCTAAAAATTTGCAGGATTCCCCTGGCTCCCTTCTTTCTTGTTTCCTTCTCACGTGGA
ACAAGGTGGTTTGTGGTCTTAGATTATGTCCTGCAGACACCCAGGCTCCTCTGACTGACTCAGTTGGGAA
AGGAGAGTCTGAAGGGACAGTGCATGGTCGGAGAGCAGTGACAATAATCGAATAAGGCATTAAGGGAGAT
TAGAAGGAAGAAATCCACTGCCAGTTTTGGCATGGAATTAGCAGGGCCCTGTGAGGAAATCTGGAAAGCA
TTGGCATCTTGCTGATTGAGATTATGTTCCAATAGGCTCAGCGTTTATTATTTTTATGGTTCACAGAAGG
ATTCCTACACAGC
