>Addgene plasmid #29228 | pEMS1433 | addgene partial sequence | sequence record 39763 | pEMS1307-fwd 5'-ccgcacgtctaagaaaccat-3'
AAAATAGGCGTATCACGAGGCCCTTTCGTCTTCAAGAATTAATTCCGATCATATTCAATAACCCTTAATG
AATTCGAGCTCTCTTCAAGCCTTCTCCAGTATGATCTGATTGGACAAACAGTATCTAGTGAGACAATTAA
ATCTAACACAGGTAAGAATTTGACCAAAGGATGGAAATAATCCCTCAGGATGACTCCAGTGCACATTTTC
AAAATATCTATTTCTTTTTCCTTCGCCTTAGCCATTCTCAGCTAAGCATGCTGTTTTGCAGTGATGAGTA
GCTTTCCTTAAAACTGATTTTGCAACCAGGTGCATATAAAGATTTGTGTAATCTTGGAATAAGTAGTTTT
TTTTATGTATATGATATAAAGAACCCTACTGAAAACAATAAGTTGATGTGTCTCTTCGCTCTATCATCTG
CTGATCAAGTAGCTTTCTCATATACTGAAATGTACCTTTGCTTGTTTTCTTCCAGTCAATGTTAATTTAA
AAGTTGTCAAGATTTATATTCAACTGCATTCTTTTTGCAGACTGTCAGCAGTAATAATACTGATGTATGT
GTCTTCCAACAGGTGAATACGTTATAATGAC
