[The description below was written by a language model from this plasmid's Addgene catalogue record.]
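Description:
pEMS1433 is a plasmid from the Pleiades Promoter Project, a collection of human-derived MiniPromoters designed to drive selective expression in defined brain regions and cell types. It is built on the large pEMS1306 backbone (about 16.5 kb without insert), is maintained as a high-copy plasmid in standard E. coli cloning strains, and is selected with ampicillin. The record lists no origin of replication, eukaryotic selection marker or other backbone elements. No feature table is provided, so the rest of the backbone cannot be described in detail here.

The insert is Ple79, a roughly 1.25 kb MiniPromoter assembled from human regulatory sequence of GABRA6, the gene encoding the alpha 6 subunit of the GABA-A receptor. It was cloned by restriction enzyme between SacI and MluI sites, upstream of a reporter carried on the backbone. That reporter is EGFP fused to a nuclear localisation signal. Although the catalogue files it as a C-terminal tag, Ple79 is a promoter element rather than a coding sequence, so EGFP-NLS serves as the readout of promoter activity, with fluorescence concentrated in the nuclei of expressing cells to make them easier to identify.

The construct was made to test whether this compact GABRA6-derived element could recapitulate restricted neural expression. The recorded outcome is negative: eGFP expression was not detected in the brain or the eye. pEMS1433 is therefore mainly useful as a documented non-expressing design, for comparison with other MiniPromoters or as a starting point for redesigning GABRA6 regulatory elements.
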