Addgene plasmid #29228: pEMS1433
Purpose: Expression of the eGFP reporter gene was not detected in the brain and eye.
Depositing lab: Elizabeth Simpson. Depositing organization: University of British Columbia. Publication: A regulatory toolbox of MiniPromoters to drive selective expression in the brain. Portales-Casamar E, Swanson DJ, Liu L, de Leeuw CN, Banks KG, Ho Sui SJ, Fulton DL, Ali J, Amirabbasi M, Arenillas DJ, Babyak N, Black SF, Bonaguro RJ, Brauer E, Candido TR, Castellarin M, Chen J, Chen Y, Cheng JC, Chopra V, Docking TR, Dreolini L, D'Souza CA, Flynn EK, Glenn R, Hatakka K, Hearty TG, Imanian B, Jiang S, Khorasan-zadeh S, Komljenovic I, Laprise S, Liao NY, Lim JS, Lithwick S, Liu F, Liu J, Lu M, McConechy M, McLeod AJ, Milisavljevic M, Mis J, O'Connor K, Palma B, Palmquist DL, Schmouth JF, Swanson MI, Tam B, Ticoll A, Turner JL, Varhol R, Vermeulen J, Watkins RF, Wilson G, Wong BK, Wong SH, Wong TY, Yang GS, Ypsilanti AR, Jones SJ, Holt RA, Goldowitz D, Wasserman WW, Simpson EM. Proc Natl Acad Sci U S A. 2010 Sep 21. 107(38):16589-94. 10.1073/pnas.1009158107 PubMed 20807748.
Backbone
  Vector backbone: pEMS1306
  Backbone size w/o insert (bp): 16454
  Vector type: Pleiades Promoter Project [sic, Pleaides Plieades]
Growth in bacteria
  Bacterial resistance: Ampicillin, 100 μg/mL
  Growth temperature: 37°C
  Growth strain: DH5alpha
  Growth instructions: DH10B
  Copy number: High Copy
Gene/Insert
  Gene/Insert name: Ple79 (alt names: GABRA6; gamma-aminobutyric acid (GABA-A) receptor, subunit alpha 6)
  Species: H. sapiens (human)
  Insert size (bp): 1250
  Entrez Gene: GABRA6
  Tag / fusion protein: EGFP-NLS (C terminal on backbone)
  Cloning method: Restriction Enzyme; 5′ cloning site SacI (unknown if destroyed); 3′ cloning site MluI (unknown if destroyed)
  Sequencing primers: 5′ Unknown
Terms and licenses: Academic/Nonprofit Terms; Industry Terms: Not Available to Industry
How to cite: pEMS1433 was a gift from Elizabeth Simpson (Addgene plasmid # 29228 ; http://n2t.net/addgene:29228 ; RRID:Addgene_29228)
